Addgene plasmid #178904: pJH1579
Purpose: Pglr-1::YC3.60 unc-54 3' UTR C.elegans neural expression of Pglr-1 YC3.60
Depositing lab: Mei Zhen. Depositing organization: Sinai Health System. Publication: An imbalancing act: gap junctions reduce the backward motor circuit activity to bias C. elegans for forward locomotion. Kawano T, Po MD, Gao S, Leung G, Ryu WS, Zhen M. Neuron. 2011 Nov 17;72(4):572-86. doi: 10.1016/j.neuron.2011.09.005. PubMed 22099460.
Backbone
  Vector backbone: pBSK
  Backbone manufacturer: stratagene
  Backbone size w/o insert (bp): 9215
  Total vector size (bp): 12037
  Vector type: Worm Expression
Growth in bacteria
  Bacterial resistance: Ampicillin, 100 μg/mL
  Growth temperature: 37°C
  Growth strain: DH5alpha
  Copy number: High Copy
Gene/Insert
  Gene/Insert name: YC3.60
  Insert size (bp): 2822
  Mutation: See Depositor Comments Below
  Promoter: Pglr-1
  Cloning method: Restriction Enzyme; 5′ cloning site BamHI (not destroyed); 3′ cloning site EagI (not destroyed)
  Sequencing primers: 5′ CCCCCGGGCcATGGTGAGCAAGGG; 3′ GCGATCTGATGACAGCGGCCGATG
Terms and licenses: Academic/Nonprofit Terms; Industry Terms: Not Available to Industry
Depositor comments: Please note: Plasmid contains N165H and K213N mutations in YC3.60 and has a Ser3 deletion in Cerulean. These mutations are not known to affect plasmid function.
How to cite: pJH1579 was a gift from Mei Zhen (Addgene plasmid # 178904 ; http://n2t.net/addgene:178904 ; RRID:Addgene_178904)
