[The description below was written by a language model from this plasmid's Addgene catalogue record and pLannotate feature annotations shown in this document.]
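Description:
pJH1579 is a C. elegans expression plasmid of about 12 kb, listed as being built on a pBluescript (pBSK)-type backbone. It drives the genetically encoded calcium indicator yellow cameleon YC3.60 from the glr-1 promoter. In E. coli it is maintained as a high-copy plasmid through a ColE1/pUC-type origin and selected with ampicillin via the β-lactamase gene. The backbone also carries an M13 phage origin, lac promoter/operator and lacZα remnants, and short pBR322-derived bom and rop fragments.

Upstream of the sensor lies roughly 5 kb of C. elegans genomic DNA. The annotation software tags it with fragments of several predicted worm genes, and it presumably corresponds to the Pglr-1 regulatory region, although the feature table does not label it as such. The YC3.60 reading frame follows as a single fusion of a cyan fluorescent donor, calmodulin, the calmodulin-binding peptide from myosin light chain kinase, and circularly permuted Venus (cp173Venus) as acceptor. Calcium binding makes calmodulin wrap the peptide, which increases FRET from cyan to yellow and gives a ratiometric readout. Downstream of the sensor the table shows an additional mCerulean coding sequence after a short polylinker remnant; the record does not explain its role. The unc-54 3' UTR named in the purpose field is not annotated explicitly, though a fragment of the worm gene aex-5 is detected in that downstream region. The depositor notes N165H and K213N substitutions in YC3.60 and a Ser3 deletion in Cerulean, none known to affect function.

The construct is intended for transgenic expression in glr-1-expressing neurons. The associated publication concerns how gap junctions and the backward motor circuit shape C. elegans locomotion, which fits use of the plasmid for calcium imaging of neuronal activity.
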