Features (pLannotate 1.2.2; 24 found; start..end, strand, type, name):
      1..93      +  CDS            lacI (fragment): lac repressor; lacI; The lac repressor binds to the lac operator to inhibit transcription in E. coli. This inhibition can be relieved by adding lactose or isopropyl-β-D-thiogalactopyranoside (IPTG).
    106..127     +  protein_bind   CAP binding site: CAP binding activates transcription in the presence of cAMP. E. coli catabolite activator protein
    142..172     +  promoter       lac promoter: promoter for the E. coli lac operon
    176..198     +  protein_bind   lac operator (fragment): The lac repressor binds to the lac operator to inhibit transcription in E. coli. This inhibition can be relieved by adding lactose or isopropyl-β-D-thiogalactopyranoside (IPTG). lac repressor encoded by lacI
   1203..2186    +  CDS            YKQ7_CAEEL (fragment): Protein inferred from homology: Swiss-Prot protein existence level 3. From Caenorhabditis elegans.
   2446..2808    +  CDS            YKQ7_CAEEL (fragment): Protein inferred from homology: Swiss-Prot protein existence level 3. From Caenorhabditis elegans.
   3219..3365    +  CDS            fipr-16: FIR16_CAEEL - Protein predicted: Swiss-Prot protein existence level 4. From Caenorhabditis elegans.
   4132..4281    -  CDS            fip-3: FIP3_CAEEL - Protein predicted: Swiss-Prot protein existence level 4. From Caenorhabditis elegans.
   4713..4862    +  CDS            fip-3: FIP3_CAEEL - Protein predicted: Swiss-Prot protein existence level 4. From Caenorhabditis elegans.
   5580..6257    +  CDS            Enhanced Cyan-Emitting GFP: Enhanced Cyan-Emitting GFP is a basic (constitutively fluorescent) cyan fluorescent protein published in 2002, derived from Aequorea victoria.
   6261..6617    +  CDS            CALMA_ARBPU (fragment): Experimental evidence at protein level: Swiss-Prot protein existence level 1. Calmodulin mediates the control of a large number of enzymes, ion channels and other proteins by Ca(2+). Among the enzymes to be stimulated by the calmodulin-Ca(2+) complex are a number of protein kinases and phosphatases. From Arbacia punctulata (Punctuate sea urchin).
   6714..6791    +  CDS            MYLK2 (fragment): MYLK2_HUMAN - Experimental evidence at protein level: Swiss-Prot protein existence level 1. Implicated in the level of global muscle contraction and cardiac function. Phosphorylates a specific serine in the N-terminus of a myosin light chain. From Homo sapiens (Human).
   6798..7532    +  CDS            cp173Venus: circularly permuted form of the Venus yellow fluorescent protein (Nagai et al., 2004) efficient FRET acceptor for CFP
   7610..7635    +  misc_feature   MCS (fragment): pBluescript multiple cloning site
   7637..8350    +  CDS            mCerulean: mCerulean is a basic (constitutively fluorescent) cyan fluorescent protein published in 2005, derived from Aequorea victoria. It is reported to be a very rapidly-maturing monomer.
   8864..9016    +  CDS            aex-5 (fragment): AEX5_CAEEL - Also known as kpc-3 From Caenorhabditis elegans.
   9152..9306    +  CDS            lacZα (fragment): LacZα fragment of β-galactosidase; lacZ fragment
   9312..9363    -  misc_feature   bom (fragment): basis of mobility region from pBR322
   9382..9762    +  rep_origin     M13 ori (sequence partly withheld): M13 bacteriophage origin of replication; arrow indicates direction of (+) strand synthesis
   9838..9887    -  misc_feature   bom (fragment): basis of mobility region from pBR322
   9989..10024   -  CDS            rop (fragment): Rop protein, which maintains plasmids at low copy number; rop
  10119..10223   +  promoter       AmpR promoter: bla
  10224..11084   +  CDS            AmpR: β-lactamase; bla; confers resistance to ampicillin, carbenicillin, and related antibiotics
  11255..11843   +  rep_origin     ori: high-copy-number ColE1/pMB1/pBR322/pUC origin of replication
>Addgene plasmid #178904 | pJH1579 | addgene full sequence | sequence record 351477 | Addgene NGS Result
GCGCCCAATACGCAAACCGCCTCTCCCCGCGCGTTGGCCGATTCATTAATGCAGCTGGCACGACAGGTTT
CCCGACTGGAAAGCGGGCAGTGAGCGCAACGCAATTAATGTGAGTTAGCTCACTCATTAGGCACCCCAGG
CTTTACACTTTATGCTTCCGGCTCGTATGTTGTGTGGAATTGTGAGCGGATAACAATTTCACACAGGAAA
CAGCTATGACATGATTACGAATTCGAATGGCCATGGGACGTCGACGCGGCCGCTGCAGCATTTTTTAAAA
GTTTTTCTGTAGCCGGTATGCACTGATAACTACATATCTCTGGGTTTTATACTACATTCCGCAAATATGT
ATTTGTTTTTGCTCAAAATGCACAATATAGCGTGGCTAGTTTCAACACCGTTTCAAAGTTTCAAAATTTT
CAAAATCGATAAAATGAGTTGCGACGTGAAATTTTTTCCCTTAACCATTAAATAGATTTCATTTTCTTCT
CTTTTTGAGAAAGTTCCACATTTTTTGTTATGTGATTTGTTAGCTAAACGTAAATCGATTAGGAATGTAT
CGTCGCATTTGCCAGTGTTGCAGGTTGGGTTTTTTTAAACATATTTTACGTTTCAGACTTGCACATATTT
TCTTGAATAGAATGAAAAATGTTCAACAGTAAAAATTAATGAAGAAAACTATTTAACGTATATTGGACTT
CAGAACCAGCCGCGTGTCATTCGAATTCTTTAAAAAAATTAGATTTTGACTATAGTCCTATAGGTCACCA
CAAAAATTGTAACGGCGGAACTCAAACTAAACAACAGAAAATTCAATTTTAAATTTTCAGTAAAATTTCT
CTGGTGATCGTAGAATTGCCTAGAAGATGTTATTGAGACAAACGTTCTGAATGTTGTTTGGATTTTTTTT
TGTTGATCGATCGAGATAAATGTAACAATTTACAAGATAGAAAGAATATGGTAGATTAATCACGAAAAAA
ACCTCAAAATAGCTTACTTCAGTTTTTAGAAAGTTAATCTTCAGTATACTCTCTTTGATATATTTTTTCT
CCAGATATTCTGCTGTCTCACTGTAATACGCAATTCAAATATTTTCAGGTTTCCAAGCATGTCAAATTAT
AATAAGCCAATTCAATTACTTTGTGTGTTGGTTGTAGGTGCGTTTATTTTCAAAACTTTATTTTATGATT
ATATTTTATTCAGTTTTATTCTTTATCAACAATCAATTTGTTCAAAGGACTACGTGGAGTCGAGGGCTCA
GATCACCGTTAGTTGAAAGGTTTCAAATTTTGTACCGTTTGTAGCGTCAGTGGAGATATTTCTGCTCCAC
TTGCGCTGCCCAGCAAATTTAAATTTGAAATATGTACATTTTATTTGAAGAAAACGTCTGTAAATCTCGA
TTTTCAGACCCCTAGATTCGAGGATTTTTCAAGAAAAGTCTGAAATAGAACGTTCAACGTTGCCACCTAT
TCCAAAAGGATTTTTATCTTCTAAACTTGCTTCTACGGCACGATTAGGTGAATTCTATATTTTATTTATT
TTTCAATAATCTCAGTTTTTCAGCCAATCACATATTTGAGCTTGTATCAGTATATGGAATGGCGAAAAGT
CTTAATCGGAAACCAGCAATTTTCGTTGAAGATTCAAAATATAATTTATTGATCACAGGAGTTCGAAAAG
TATTACCGGGGCTGTTAGATGAATTTCAAATTTTTGAATATCCAGTGAGTTTTATTGATTTTCAAAATAA
GAAAAATTTCTTGATTGATTTTTTTAGGTGCACAACAAAGCCACCAAAGTTCCGTTGAGTGAGAAATGCT
GTATTTTTGATAATCCAGATAAATTTAACAATATCTCCAGCGAATATCTTCACTTGACTGGTCATTTTTA
TCAGGTAAGGGATTTAATTTTTAATCTTTAAATTTTGTTTTTTTCAGAGTTGGAAATATTTCGATAAATA
CAAGGAAAAAGTGCAAAGTTTTGTAAAACCAGCCATTGATTTCTCGCCACTTCCCAACTCTGATAGCAGT
AATTTCATGTAAATAATTTGTTGATGAGTTATATAAATATTACCCTTCAGTTCCAGAATTTGCATACACA
TTCGGAGAACAGATTTTGTGGACGGTCAGCATCATTCTTCAAATGTCTCCTTCATAAAACCAGCTTTGGA
GTTTATCAAAGAACGAGGTAATTTGGCTGGAAACTAAATAAAAAAATTATATATGGTTCAAATTTAGAGC
AGAAAGATGTAAATAAGAAAATGTTGACAGTTATTATGGGAGATGACCCAGATTTTGAAGCGAAAATGTT
TGAGGGTACAGTACGAGCAAAGAAGGAGGCTAAGATTGAAGAAACGGTAAGAAGAATTCCGAAGGAGGAA
AGCACAACTTCAGGTGTACCAGCCTAACACCCACTATGCTCTCCAACAAGTTTATATATTTTCAGACAAA
ATACTTCGTTTCTGAAAACACTCCTCAGGACGATCTAGCATACTCACATTATAGTTGTGATGCAACTTTA
ATAACTGGTTAGTTTTTTATCCCAATATTGTTCTAAGTCAATATTAATTTTCAGCTCCATCTTCGACATT
TGGATGGTGGCTTGGATACCTTTCAAAAGGACAAGCTGTTTATTATCAAGATATTCGATCTACAAATGAT
GTTAATTATGTAATAACTGTATTTATACTAACAAATTTTTATAAGTTTTAATTTTCAGAAAAATGGAGTA
CTCGATCCCGATGACTTTTTCGTTCCAAGCTGGACATCGATAATGTTGGACGAGAACAAGAAAGTCGTAG
TTGTTACATAGAAATAATTTATTAATGTACAAATAATTATAAGAGACGTGTAGTGATTAATTCAACATTG
CGGTTGTTCAATTGGTATCGGTGCTTTAAATCTTTCAAAGTTCAATTTTTATTTCAAGTGTCCTGTTGTC
AATAAATAAAATTACTTTTTTTTGTTCATAGAGAAGATAATATAACGGTTTTTTAAAAATAATTTCGTGC
TCTGAAAATTCTTTTATCATTTCCGCAAGAAATGATCAAAATGACAAACCTCAGAAACCAACCATCAACT
GTTTTTTCATGTAATAAAACACAGGTTGCCTACGGATTCATAAAGTTGAAAAAAAAAAGTTATAATTGTT
TCCTACCGTATAAATATTCGTGAAATCGTTGTTCGAAGCATAAGAAGCTTATCTTCTCTTCCACAATTAT
GATCGTTTATTCTGTATTCATCTTCGCTGTTTTGGCAATTTCATCGGTTACTGGAATCTTCTTACCAGGA
GGAGGAGGCAAGAAGTGTGGAGGACATGGTGAATATGGAAGTGGAGTCATCATTGGAGCCGAACGTCCAA
AGAAGTAAATTAATTTGGTTTAATTAATAAATACTTTTGCGCATCGAATAATTGCTGACTTCAACCTTAT
CAGAGAACTGACCCTACAGTGGATAATTTATCAACACAAATAATTCCGTTTCTTAAATTATAAAATCCAA
AAAATAACAATAGCATTCATATAAATTAGAAACATTTCGAAACTATGAAAGTCGAAGTCACTGTTTTTAA
GGAAGTATAAGAATTAAGAAACTATTAGAAATACAGAAAACAAAGCTCAGAATTTAAAGAAGTATCAATT
CCTTACATGGTTTTCATGATTGTTTTCATGTTTTCATGATTGTTTTATTCATGAGAATTTTCCCTGAACA
ATGACCAAAATTTCTTAACAAATATGTAATTTATTTACACATCTGTTTTCCCAATGAGAAGAGTGGTTGG
ATGATTGATCATCTAACACAAGGGAATGGGTTTTGAAAAACTGTAGTTTTTACGGACCGGGCCCAGGCCG
GGACCCAGAGCTGATGAAACAGTATGGATCATCTATAATCGACCAGCATCTAGGTTAGTCGTCTTATCCT
GGAACAAAGTCGATAGTTGTGGCAAACAATTTTGGTTTTTTTGCTTCAAACAGCAAATTCAAAGACACCG
TTGTTCCAGATTAGAATTCAGCTGAATTATGCAGCTTTTCAACGACTCTAAATTTTTTTAAGATATTTCA
GAGTAATTTCATATTCTCCTAAATGTGCATATTTTGAAATGCTTTGTTTATTGAATTAAAAAGCAAAATT
ATTTCTTTGGCCGTTCAGCTCCAATGATGACTCCACTTCCATAACCACCACCATAACCTCCACACTTCTT
GCCTCCTCCACCTGGAAAGAAGATTCCAGAAGCAAATGAAATTGCCAAAACAGCGAAAATGAATACAGAA
TGAACGTTCATAGTTGTTGAAGAGAAGATGAGCTTCTTATGATTTGAACAACAACTATATCCGATATTTA
TACTAAAATATTATCATGAAATCGTAGGCAAAATCAAGTTTTATTACGTTCTTATCAATGGTTGAGGTTT
GTGATTTGAATCACCTTTGTGTTTGCAAAAATGAAAAACGTTACTTGATTATTTGCTCTTTTGTTTTATC
GATATCTGACGTGATGATTGTCACACTCAACATCAGAAACTTCGGGCAAAACTGTAACAAGCAGTTTGCA
ATTTAAACTTGTAATAAAACATTTTATCGAAAACTGTAAGTATTTATTGTGGCCTACACTTCAATAAAAT
TTGGATAAAAATGTTATGACAGTTTCCTACCGTATAAATATTCATGAAATCGTTGTTCGAAGCATAAGAA
GCTCATCTTCTCTTCATCAACTATGAACGTTTATTCTGTATTCATCTTCGCTATATTGGCAATTTCATCG
GCTTCTGGAATCTTCCTACCTGGAGGCGGAGGCAAGAAGTGTGGAGGATATGGGGGTGGATATGGAAGTG
GAGTCATCATTGGAGCTGAACGTCCAAAGAAATAAATGAATTTGTTTATTGAATAAATACTATTGAGCAT
CGAATATTTGTTCTGAAAAGATCACATCGTAAATTTAAAACACTGTTTTCTCACTTTTTAATGGAAAATA
TTCAATTCTTTGAAACTTCGTGGAAGCTGAAAAGTATCAGAACACAAACTCTAAATTTTCCTGGGGGCTT
CTCCCGCAACTATGAAAATATAAACTTCCATAACTTGTTCATTCCAAACCTTATTTCATCAAATTCAGTC
AAAAGAGGTTCCTTTTCATCCGCTCGTCCGTGTCCCGAAAATGAAGATGTGCTGCCCTCCCATCCAAGTG
TCTCTCCCTGTGTATGGGTGGGGGACGTTGATTGGCCATTTCTGTCTACGTCTCTTCTTCTCATACACTA
TTCAAATGCTCAGAGGTGAGTCTGAAATGCAATTTAGGGTTTGCGAGTGCTCGGCTCCCTCCGCTCCTAC
TCTTTACACACTTGGCTGCGGGCGGACGCGAAGGTCCTCCAATTTTTCTTCGTCTCGGTCACTTCACTTC
GTACTTTTTCAATTTCGCCGAAATAAGACTATTCTTCCTTAGCTGACTTCTTTCTTGTACTCTCACCCTT
TCTAAGACATGTGTTAATCCGAAAGAACATCCAATTTTCTGTGTACAATGAAGTGAAGGATCAAATTTCC
GAGAAGAAAGGCAAAGCAAGTCGACTAGAGGATCCCCCGGGCCATGGTGAGCAAGGGCGAGGAGCTGTTC
ACCGGGGTGGTGCCCATCCTGGTCGAGCTGGACGGCGACGTAAACGGCCACAGGTTCAGCGTGTCCGGCG
AGGGCGAGGGCGATGCCACCTACGGCAAGCTGACCCTGAAGTTCATCTGCACCACCGGCAAGCTGCCCGT
GCCCTGGCCCACCCTCGTGACCACCCTGACCTGGGGCGTGCAGTGCTTCAGCCGCTACCCCGACCACATG
AAGCAGCACGACTTCTTCAAGTCCGCCATGCCCGAAGGCTACGTCCAGGAGCGTACCATCTTCTTCAAGG
ACGACGGCAACTACAAGACCCGCGCCGAGGTGAAGTTCGAGGGCGACACCCTGGTGAACCGCATCGAGCT
GAAGGGCATCGACTTCAAGGAGGACGGCAACATCCTGGGGCACAAGCTGGAGTACAACTACATCAGCCAC
AACGTCTATATCACCGCCGACAAGCAGAAGAACGGCATCAAGGCCCACTTCAAGATCCGCCACAACATCG
AGGACGGCAGCGTGCAGCTCGCCGACCACTACCAGCAGAACACCCCCATCGGCGACGGCCCCGTGCTGCT
GCCCGACAACCACTACCTGAGCACCCAGTCCGCCCTGAGCAAAGACCCCAACGAGAAGCGCGATCACATG
GTCCTGCTGGAGTTCGTGACCGCCGCCCGCATGCATGACCAACTGACAGAAGAGCAGATTGCAGAGTTCA
AAGAAGCCTTCTCATTATTCGACAAGGATGGGGACGGCACCATCACCACAAAGGAACTTGGCACCGTTAT
GAGGTCGCTTGGACAAAACCCAACGGAAGCAGAATTGCAGGATATGATCAATGAAGTCGATGCTGATGGC
AATGGAACGATTTACTTTCCTGAATTTCTTACTATGATGGCTAGAAAAATGAAGGACACAGACAGCGAAG
AGGAAATCCGAGAAGCATTCCGTGTTTTTGACAAGGATGGGAACGGCTACATCAGCGCTGCTCAGTTACG
TCACGTCATGACAAACCTCGGGGAGAAGTTAACAGATGAAGAAGTTGATGAAATGATAAGGGAAGCAGAT
ATCGATGGTGATGGCCAAGTAAACTATGAAGAGTTTGTACAAATGATGACAGCAAAGGGGGGGAAGAGGC
GCTGGAAGAAAAACTTCATTGCCGTCAGCGCTGCCAACCGGTTCAAGAAGATCTCCAGCTCCGGGGCACT
GGAGCTCATGGACGGCGGCGTGCAGCTCGCCGACCACTACCAGCAGAACACCCCCATCGGCGACGGCCCC
GTGCTGCTGCCCGACAACCACTACCTGAGCTACCAGTCCGCCCTGAGCAAAGACCCCAACGAGAAGCGCG
ATCACATGGTCCTGCTGGAGTTCGTGACCGCCGCCGGGATCACTCTCGGCATGGACGAGCTGTACAAGGG
TGGCAGCGGTGGCATGGTGAGCAAGGGCGAGGAGCTGTTCACCGGGGTGGTGCCCATCCTGGTCGAGCTG
GACGGCGACGTAAACGGCCACAAGTTCAGCGTGTCCGGCGAGGGCGAGGGCGATGCCACCTACGGCAAGC
TGACCCTGAAGCTGATCTGCACCACCGGCAAGCTGCCCGTGCCCTGGCCCACCCTCGTGACCACCCTGGG
CTACGGCCTGCAGTGCTTCGCCCGCTACCCCGACCACATGAAGCAGCACGACTTCTTCAAGTCCGCCATG
CCCGAAGGCTACGTCCAGGAGCGCACCATCTTCTTCAAGGACGACGGCAACTACAAGACCCGCGCCGAGG
TGAAGTTCGAGGGCGACACCCTGGTGAACCGCATCGAGCTGAAGGGCATCGACTTCAAGGAGGACGGCAA
CATCCTGGGGCACAAGCTGGAGTACAACTACAACAGCCACAACGTCTATATCACCGCCGACAAGCAGAAG
AACGGCATCAAGGCCAACTTCAAGATCCGCCACAACATCGAGTAAGAATTGGAATTCGATATGCAGAAGC
TGATCTCAGAGGAGGACCTGCTTCAGAAGCTTATCTCAGAGGAGGACCTTCGACCTCGAGGGGGGGCCCG
GTACCTATGGTGAAGGGCGAGGAGCTGTTCACCGGGGTGGTGCCCATCCTGGTCGAGCTGGACGGCGACG
TAAACGGCCACAAGTTCAGCGTGTCCGGCGAGGGCGAGGGCGATGCCACCTACGGCAAGCTGACCCTGAA
GTTCATCTGCACCACCGGCAAGCTGCCCGTGCCCTGGCCCACCCTCGTGACCACCCTGACCTGGGGCGTG
CAGTGCTTCGCCCGCTACCCCGACCACATGAAGCAGCACGACTTCTTCAAGTCCGCCATGCCCGAAGGCT
ACGTCCAGGAGCGCACCATCTTCTTCAAGGACGACGGCAACTACAAGACCCGCGCCGAGGTGAAGTTCGA
GGGCGACACCCTGGTGAACCGCATCGAGCTGAAGGGCATCGACTTCAAGGAGGACGGCAACATCCTGGGG
CACAAGCTGGAGTACAACGCCATCAGCGACAACGTCTATATCACCGCCGACAAGCAGAAGAACGGCATCA
AGGCCAACTTCAAGATCCGCCACAACATCGAGGACGGCAGCGTGCAGCTCGCCGACCACTACCAGCAGAA
CACCCCCATCGGCGACGGCCCCGTGCTGCTGCCCGACAACCACTACCTGAGCACCCAGTCCAAGCTGAGC
AAAGACCCCAACGAGAAGCGCGATCACATGGTCCTGCTGGAGTTCGTGACCGCCGCCGGGATCACTCTCG
GCATGGATGAGCTGTACAAGTAGGAGCTCCGCATCGGCCGCTGTCATCAGATCGCCATCTCGCGCCCGTG
CCTCTGACTTCTAAGTCCAATTACTCTTCAACATCCCTACATGCTCTTTCTCCCTGTGCTCCCACCCCCT
ATTTTTGTTATTATCAAAAAACTTCTCTTAATTTCTTTGTTTTTTAGCTTCTTTTAAGTCACCTCTAACA
ATGAAATTGTGTAGATTCAAAAATAGAATTAATTCGTAATAAAAAGTCGAAAAAAATTGTGCTCCCTCCC
CCCATTAATAATAATTCTATCCCAAAATCTACACAATGTTCTGTGTACACTTCTTATGTTTTTTACTTCT
GATAAATTTTTTTGAAACATCATAGAAAAAACCGCACACAAAATACCTTATCATATGTTACGTTTCAGTT
TATGACCGCAATTTTTATTTCTTCGCACGTCTGGGCCTCTCATGACGTCAAATCATGCTCATCGTGAAAA
AGTTTTGGAGTATTTTTGGAATTTTTCAATCAAGTGAAAGTTTATGAAATTAATTTTCCTGCTTTTGCTT
TTTGGGGTTTCCCCTATTGTTTGTCAAGATTTCGAGGACGGCGTTTTTCTTGCTAAAATCACAAGTATTG
ATGAGCACGATGCAAGAAAGATCGGAAGAAGGTTTGGGTTTGAGGCTCAGTGGAAGGTGAGTAGAAGTTG
ATAATTTGAAAGTGGAGTAGTGTCTATGGGGTTTTTGCCTTAAATGACAGAATACATTCCCAATATACCA
AACATAACTGTTTCTACTAGTGGCCACGTGGGCCGTGCACCTTAAGCTTGGCACTGGCCGTCGTTTTACA
ACGTCGTGACTGGGAAAACCCTGGCGTTACCCAACTTAATCGCCTTGCAGCACATCCCCCTTTCGCCAGC
TGGCGTAATAGCGAAGAGGCCCGCACCGATCGCCCTTCCCAACAGTTGCGCAGCCTGAATGGCGAATGGC
GCCTGATGCGGTATTTTCTCCTTACGCATCTGTGCGGTATTTCACACCGCATA
[142 nt withheld, positions 9364-9505]
C
[141 nt withheld, positions 9507-9647]
CCTTTGACGTTGGAGTCCACGTTCTTT
[37 nt withheld, positions 9675-9711]
ACCCTATCTCGGGCTATTCTTTTGATTTATAAGGGATTTTGCCGATTTCGGCCTATTGGTTAAAAAATGA
GCTGATTTAACAAAAATTTAACGCGAATTTTAACAAAATATTAACGTTTACAATTTTATGGTGCACTCTC
AGTACAATCTGCTCTGATGCCGCATAGTTAAGCCAGCCCCGACACCCGCCAACACCCGCTGACGCGCCCT
GACGGGCTTGTCTGCTCCCGGCATCCGCTTACAGACAAGCTGTGACCGTCTCCGGGAGCTGCATGTGTCA
GAGGTTTTCACCGTCATCACCGAAACGCGCGAGACGAAAGGGCCTCGTGATACGCCTATTTTTATAGGTT
AATGTCATGATAATAATGGTTTCTTAGACGTCAGGTGGCACTTTTCGGGGAAATGTGCGCGGAACCCCTA
TTTGTTTATTTTTCTAAATACATTCAAATATGTATCCGCTCATGAGACAATAACCCTGATAAATGCTTCA
ATAATATTGAAAAAGGAAGAGTATGAGTATTCAACATTTCCGTGTCGCCCTTATTCCCTTTTTTGCGGCA
TTTTGCCTTCCTGTTTTTGCTCACCCAGAAACGCTGGTGAAAGTAAAAGATGCTGAAGATCAGTTGGGTG
CACGAGTGGGTTACATCGAACTGGATCTCAACAGCGGTAAGATCCTTGAGAGTTTTCGCCCCGAAGAACG
TTTTCCAATGATGAGCACTTTTAAAGTTCTGCTATGTGGCGCGGTATTATCCCGTATTGACGCCGGGCAA
GAGCAACTCGGTCGCCGCATACACTATTCTCAGAATGACTTGGTTGAGTACTCACCAGTCACAGAAAAGC
ATCTTACGGATGGCATGACAGTAAGAGAATTATGCAGTGCTGCCATAACCATGAGTGATAACACTGCGGC
CAACTTACTTCTGACAACGATCGGAGGACCGAAGGAGCTAACCGCTTTTTTGCACAACATGGGGGATCAT
GTAACTCGCCTTGATCGTTGGGAACCGGAGCTGAATGAAGCCATACCAAACGACGAGCGTGACACCACGA
TGCCTGTAGCAATGGCAACAACGTTGCGCAAACTATTAACTGGCGAACTACTTACTCTAGCTTCCCGGCA
ACAATTAATAGACTGGATGGAGGCGGATAAAGTTGCAGGACCACTTCTGCGCTCGGCCCTTCCGGCTGGC
TGGTTTATTGCTGATAAATCTGGAGCCGGTGAGCGTGGGTCTCGCGGTATCATTGCAGCACTGGGGCCAG
ATGGTAAGCCCTCCCGTATCGTAGTTATCTACACGACGGGGAGTCAGGCAACTATGGATGAACGAAATAG
ACAGATCGCTGAGATAGGTGCCTCACTGATTAAGCATTGGTAACTGTCAGACCAAGTTTACTCATATATA
CTTTAGATTGATTTAAAACTTCATTTTTAATTTAAAAGGATCTAGGTGAAGATCCTTTTTGATAATCTCA
TGACCAAAATCCCTTAACGTGAGTTTTCGTTCCACTGAGCGTCAGACCCCGTAGAAAAGATCAAAGGATC
TTCTTGAGATCCTTTTTTTCTGCGCGTAATCTGCTGCTTGCAAACAAAAAAACCACCGCTACCAGCGGTG
GTTTGTTTGCCGGATCAAGAGCTACCAACTCTTTTTCCGAAGGTAACTGGCTTCAGCAGAGCGCAGATAC
CAAATACTGTTCTTCTAGTGTAGCCGTAGTTAGGCCACCACTTCAAGAACTCTGTAGCACCGCCTACATA
CCTCGCTCTGCTAATCCTGTTACCAGTGGCTGCTGCCAGTGGCGATAAGTCGTGTCTTACCGGGTTGGAC
TCAAGACGATAGTTACCGGATAAGGCGCAGCGGTCGGGCTGAACGGGGGGTTCGTGCACACAGCCCAGCT
TGGAGCGAACGACCTACACCGAACTGAGATACCTACAGCGTGAGCTATGAGAAAGCGCCACGCTTCCCGA
AGGGAGAAAGGCGGACAGGTATCCGGTAAGCGGCAGGGTCGGAACAGGAGAGCGCACGAGGGAGCTTCCA
GGGGGAAACGCCTGGTATCTTTATAGTCCTGTCGGGTTTCGCCACCTCTGACTTGAGCGTCGATTTTTGT
GATGCTCGTCAGGGGGGCGGAGCCTATGGAAAAACGCCAGCAACGCGGCCTTTTTACGGTTCCTGGCCTT
TTGCTGGCCTTTTGCTCACATGTTCTTTCCTGCGTTATCCCCTGATTCTGTGGATAACCGTATTACCGCC
TTTGAGTGAGCTGATACCGCTCGCCGCAGCCGAACGACCGAGCGCAGCGAGTCAGTGAGCGAGGAAGCGG
AAGA
